>Addgene plasmid #72531 | pJK610 | depositor full sequence | sequence record 132619 | pJK610 sequence 6493 bps
TGGCGAATGGG
[124 nt withheld, positions 12-135]
C
[91 nt withheld, positions 137-227]
A
[49 nt withheld, positions 229-277]
CCTTTGACGTTGGAGTCCACGTTCTTT
[37 nt withheld, positions 305-341]
ACCCTATCTCGGTCTATTCTTTTGATTTATAAGGGATTTTGCCGATTTCGGCCTATTGGTTAAAAAATGA
GCTGATTTAACAAAAATTTAACGCGAATTTTAACAAAATATTAACGTTTACAATTTCAGGTGGCACTTTT
CGGGGAAATGTGCGCGGAACCCCTATTTGTTTATTTTTCTAAATACATTCAAATATGTATCCGCTCATGA
GACAATAACCCTGATAAATGCTTCAATAATATTGAAAAAGGAAGAGTATGAGTATTCAACATTTCCGTGT
CGCCCTTATTCCCTTTTTTGCGGCATTTTGCCTTCCTGTTTTTGCTCACCCAGAAACGCTGGTGAAAGTA
AAAGATGCTGAAGATCAGTTGGGTGCACGAGTGGGTTACATCGAACTGGATCTCAACAGCGGTAAGATCC
TTGAGAGTTTTCGCCCCGAAGAACGTTTTCCAATGATGAGCACTTTTAAAGTTCTGCTATGTGGCGCGGT
ATTATCCCGTATTGACGCCGGGCAAGAGCAACTCGGTCGCCGCATACACTATTCTCAGAATGACTTGGTT
GAGTACTCACCAGTCACAGAAAAGCATCTTACGGATGGCATGACAGTAAGAGAATTATGCAGTGCTGCCA
TAACCATGAGTGATAACACTGCGGCCAACTTACTTCTGACAACGATCGGAGGACCGAAGGAGCTAACCGC
TTTTTTGCACAACATGGGGGATCATGTAACTCGCCTTGATCGTTGGGAACCGGAGCTGAATGAAGCCATA
CCAAACGACGAGCGTGACACCACGATGCCTGCAGCAATGGCAACAACGTTGCGCAAACTATTAACTGGCG
AACTACTTACTCTAGCTTCCCGGCAACAATTAATAGACTGGATGGAGGCGGATAAAGTTGCAGGACCACT
TCTGCGCTCGGCCCTTCCGGCTGGCTGGTTTATTGCTGATAAATCTGGAGCCGGTGAGCGTGGGTCTCGC
GGTATCATTGCAGCACTGGGGCCAGATGGTAAGCCCTCCCGTATCGTAGTTATCTACACGACGGGGAGTC
AGGCAACTATGGATGAACGAAATAGACAGATCGCTGAGATAGGTGCCTCACTGATTAAGCATTGGTAACT
GTCAGACCAAGTTTACTCATATATACTTTAGATTGATTTAAAACTTCATTTTTAATTTAAAAGGATCTAG
GTGAAGATCCTTTTTGATAATCTCATGACCAAAATCCCTTAACGTGAGTTTTCGTTCCACTGAGCGTCAG
ACCCCGTAGAAAAGATCAAAGGATCTTCTTGAGATCCTTTTTTTCTGCGCGTAATCTGCTGCTTGCAAAC
AAAAAAACCACCGCTACCAGCGGTGGTTTGTTTGCCGGATCAAGAGCTACCAACTCTTTTTCCGAAGGTA
ACTGGCTTCAGCAGAGCGCAGATACCAAATACTGTCCTTCTAGTGTAGCCGTAGTTAGGCCACCACTTCA
AGAACTCTGTAGCACCGCCTACATACCTCGCTCTGCTAATCCTGTTACCAGTGGCTGCTGCCAGTGGCGA
TAAGTCGTGTCTTACCGGGTTGGACTCAAGACGATAGTTACCGGATAAGGCGCAGCGGTCGGGCTGAACG
GGGGGTTCGTGCACACAGCCCAGCTTGGAGCGAACGACCTACACCGAACTGAGATACCTACAGCGTGAGC
TATGAGAAAGCGCCACGCTTCCCGAAGGGAGAAAGGCGGACAGGTATCCGGTAAGCGGCAGGGTCGGAAC
AGGAGAGCGCACGAGGGAGCTTCCAGGGGGAAACGCCTGGTATCTTTATAGTCCTGTCGGGTTTCGCCAC
CTCTGACTTGAGCGTCGATTTTTGTGATGCTCGTCAGGGGGGCGGAGCCTATGGAAAAACGCCAGCAACG
CGGCCTTTTTACGGTTCCTGGCCTTTTGCTGGCCTTTTGCTCACATGTTCTTTCCTGCGTTATCCCCTGA
TTCTGTGGATAACCGTATTACCGCCTTTGAGTGAGCTGATACCGCTCGCCGCAGCCGAACGACCGAGCGC
AGCGAGTCAGTGAGCGAGGAAGCGGAAGAGCGCCTGATGCGGTATTTTCTCCTTACGCATCTGTGCGGTA
TTTCACACCGCATATATGGTGCACTCTCAGTACAATCTGCTCTGATGCCGCATAGTTAAGCCAGTATACA
CTCCGCTATCGCTACGTGACTGGGTCATGGCTGCGCCCCGACACCCGCCAACACCCGCTGACGCGCCCTG
ACGGGCTTGTCTGCTCCCGGCATCCGCTTACAGACAAGCTGTGACCGTCTCCGGGAGCTGCATGTGTCAG
AGGTTTTCACCGTCATCACCGAAACGCGCGAGGCAGCTGCGGTAAAGCTCATCAGCGTGGTCGTGAAGCG
ATTCACAGATGTCTGCCTGTTCATCCGCGTCCAGCTCGTTGAGTTTCTCCAGAAGCGTTAATGTCTGGCT
TCTGATAAAGCGGGCCATGTTAAGGGCGGTTTTTTCCTGTTTGGTCACTGATGCCTCCGTGTAAGGGGGA
TTTCTGTTCATGGGGGTAATGATACCGATGAAACGAGAGAGGATGCTCACGATACGGGTTACTGATGATG
AACATGCCCGGTTACTGGAACGTTGTGAGGGTAAACAACTGGCGGTATGGATGCGGCGGGACCAGAGAAA
AATCACTCAGGGTCAATGCCAGCGCTTCGTTAATACAGATGTAGGTGTTCCACAGGGTAGCCAGCAGCAT
CCTGCGATGCAGATCCGGAACATAATGGTGCAGGGCGCTGACTTCCGCGTTTCCAGACTTTACGAAACAC
GGAAACCGAAGACCATTCATGTTGTTGCTCAGGTCGCAGACGTTTTGCAGCAGCAGTCGCTTCACGTTCG
CTCGCGTATCGGTGATTCATTCTGCTAACCAGTAAGGCAACCCCGCCAGCCTAGCCGGGTCCTCAACGAC
AGGAGCACGATCATGCGCACCCGTGGCCAGGACCCAACGCTGCCCGAGATCTCGATCCCGCGAAATTAAT
ACGACTCACTATAGGGAGACCACAACGGTTTCCCTCTAGAAATAATTTTGTTTAACTTTAAGAAGGAGAT
ATACATATGAAAGCAGCAATTATCGTATTCCCCGGTACCAACCGGGAGCGCGATATGGCCATTGCCCTCA
AGCGCGTTACAGGGCAGGCCCCGCGCATGATCTGGCACCATGAAACAGATCTGGGAGATACCGATCTAGT
CGTGCTGCCAGGTGGTTTCAGCTATGGCGATTATCTGCGCTGTGGTGCCATGGCAGCGCATTCTCCCATC
ATGGCGGCTATCAAAGCCTTTGCCCAAAAGGGTGGCCATATTTTGGGTGTGTGCAACGGCTTCCAGATTT
TAACGGAAACAGGGCTTCTGCCCGGTGCTCTGTTGCGCAACGCCAACCTGCGCTTTCTCTCTCAGGATTG
CTACCTGAAGGTGGAAGCAGAGAACACACCTTTCACTCACAAGTGGAAGAAGGGTGATGTTTTCCGCACC
CCTCTGGCCCATGGTGATGGCAATTACACGGCAGATATCGCCACGCTGGAACGGCTTGAAGGTGAAGGTC
TTGTGGCTTTCCACTATGCCGATGCCAAAGGCAATGTGCAGGCTGATGATGCCATCAGCAACCCCAATGG
CAGCATCAACAGCATTGCGGGTATTCTGAGCGAAAACAAACGCATTTGCGGCATGATGCCTCATCCAGAA
GATCTGGTTGATCCTCTCATGGGTGGGGAAGATGGTCTGCCATTGTTCCAAGGTCTGGTGGAGGCTGTAG
TCCGGTGAATAAGCCTGTAACCGTTGATGAATCCCTTGCCCGTGAATTCGGGCTGACATCTGAGGAATAC
GGTCGTGTGCTGTCCATTATGGGCCGCACCCCCAGCCTGACAGAGCTGGGCGTGTTCTCTGTGATGTGGT
CGGAACACTGCTCCTACAAATCTTCCCGCAAGTGGCTGCGCACGCTGCCAACCAAGGCGCCGTGGGTTAT
TCATGGCCCCGGTGAAAATGCTGGTGTGGTGGATATTGGGCAGGGCTATGCCGCCATCTTCAAGATGGAA
AGCCATAACCACCCATCCTTTATCGAACCCTATCAGGGTGCGGCCACGGGTGTGGGGGGCATTCTGCGCG
ATGTGTTCACCATGGGCGCACGCCCCATTGCCAACTTGAACGCCCTGCGTTTTGGCAGCCCCGAAAACCC
CGTTACCCGCCGCGTGATTGATGGCGTGGTGCGTGGTATTGGCGGCTATGGCAACTGTGTTGGCGTGCCC
ACCGTAGGCGGGGAAATCAACTTCCACCCGGCCTATGATGGCAACCCGCTGGTAAACGCCATGACGGTTG
GTTTGGCCCGTAAGGACCGTATCTTCCTTTCGGCTGCGGCAGGTGTTGGCAACCCGGTTGTTTACGTGGG
CTCCCGCACAGGGCGTGATGGCATTCATGGTGCCACCATGTCTTCCGCCGAGTTTGATGAAGATGCCCTT
TCCAAGCGCCCCACGGTACAGGTGGGTGACCCCTTTATTGAAAAGCTTCTGATTGAAGCCTGTCTGGAAC
TGATGGCAACAGATGCCATTATCGCCATTCAGGACATGGGCGCTGCGGGTCTGACATCTTCTTCCGTGGA
AATGGCAGGCAAGGGCGGTGTGGGCATTGAGCTTGATCTGGATGCCGTGCCCCAGCGTGAGCCGAACATG
ACGGCTTATGAAATGATGCTGTCTGAAAGCCAGGAACGCATGCTGATGGTGCTGCGCCCTGACCGGACAG
ACGTGGCCCGCAAGATCTTTGAAAAATGGGAACTGGATTTTGCCATTATTGGGCATCTGACAGATACCGG
CCACATCGTCGTCAAGCACAAAGGACAGTTGGAAGCCGATATTCCGCTGGACCCATTGGCAGAACAGGCC
CCTATTTACGATCGGCCCGCAACACCACCCAAGGCGCCGGCTCCGCTAGAAGGCGTGCATGCACCGCTTT
CTTTGGATGCCACGTTACTGAAGCTGGTTGGTTCGCCAGATCTGGCCTCCCGCGCATGGGTATGGAACCA
GTATGACAGCACTGTAGGGGGGCAGACAGTCCGCCGTCCGGGTGCTGCTGATGCTGCCATTGTGAAGGTG
GAAGATACAGACATTGGTCTGGCCATCACCACAGATTGCACCCCGCGTTACTGTCAGGCAGACCCCAAAA
CAGGTGGCGCACAAGCTGTTGCAGAAGCATGGCGTAACCTAACAGCTACTGGCGCACGCCCGCTGGCCGT
AACGGATAACCTGAACTTCGCCAACCCGGAAAAACCCGAAATCATGGGCCAGTTTGTGGCTGCGGTTGAA
GGTATGGGGGAAGCCTGTACAGCGCTGGATTTCCCGGTCGTGAGCGGCAACGTGTCTCTTTATAATGAAA
CACGAAACCCAGATGGCTCCACCACCGCCATTCTGCCCACACCCGCCATTGGCGCCTTGGGCGTTCTGGA
TGATGTGAACAAGGCTGTTGGCCTTGGCATGCAGCCAGAATCTGACGTGGTGCTGATTGGTGAAACCAAG
GGTGAGCTCGGCCAGACCATCTGGCTGCGTGAAATTCTGGGTCAGGAAGCTGGTGCACCGCCGCCGGTCG
ATCTGGTTGCCGAAAAACGCAATGGTGACTTTGTACGCAGCGCCATTCTGGATGGCACCATTACCGCATG
CCATGACATTGCTGACGGTGGCATTATGGTTGCCGCCGCAGAAATGGTGATGGCAAGTGGCATTGGATGT
GAGCTGGAAAGCCCAGATTCCGGTATCCGGCCAGAAGCCTTCTGGTTTGGTGAAGATCAGGCCCGCTATC
TGGCTTGTGTAGCAAACGGCAAAGCCCTGTGCGAACGCGCTCAGGCAGCTGGTGTGCCTGCACGCATTAT
TGCCCGCTCAGGCGGAAATGATTTGATTCTGCCCAGCGGCGTCACCATATCCGCAGCACGCCTAAAAACG
GCCCATGAAGCATTTTTCCCGATGCTGATGGGCAACTCACTCGAGCACCACCACCACCACCACTGAGATC
CGGCTGCTAACAAAGCCCGAAAGGAAGCTGAGTTGGCTGCTGCCACCGCTGAGCAATAACTAGCATAACC
CCTTGGGGCCTCTAAACGGGTCTTGAGGGGTTTTTTGCTGAAAGGAGGAACTATATCCGGAT
Features (pLannotate 1.2.2; 14 found; start..end, strand, type, name):
     12..467     +  rep_origin     f1 ori (sequence partly withheld): f1 bacteriophage origin of replication; arrow indicates direction of (+) strand synthesis
    494..598     +  promoter       AmpR promoter: bla
    599..1459    +  CDS            AmpR: β-lactamase; bla; confers resistance to ampicillin, carbenicillin, and related antibiotics
   1630..2218    +  rep_origin     ori: high-copy-number ColE1/pMB1/pBR322/pUC origin of replication
   2404..2546    -  misc_feature   bom: basis of mobility region from pBR322
   2648..2839    -  CDS            rop: Rop protein, which maintains plasmids at low copy number; rop
   2856..3236    +  CDS            YPB1_ECOLX: Protein predicted: Swiss-Prot protein existence level 4. From Escherichia coli.
   3348..3366    +  promoter       T7 promoter: promoter for bacteriophage T7 RNA polymerase
   3398..3420    +  RBS            RBS: efficient ribosome binding site from bacteriophage T7 gene 10 (Olins and Rangwala, 1989)
   3440..4099    +  CDS            purQ: PURQ_SYNY3 - Experimental evidence at protein level: Swiss-Prot protein existence level 1. Part of the phosphoribosylformylglycinamidine synthase complex involved in the purines biosynthetic pathway. Catalyzes the ATP-dependent conversion of formylglycinamide ribonucleotide (FGAR) and glutamine to yield formylglycinamidine ribonucleotide (FGAM) and glutamate. The FGAM synthase complex is composed of three subunits. PurQ produces an ammonia molecule by converting glutamine to glutamate. PurL transfers the ammonia molecule to FGAR to form FGAM in an ATP- dependent manner. PurS interacts with Pur
   4147..6162    +  CDS            purL (fragment): PURL_BACSU - Experimental evidence at protein level: Swiss-Prot protein existence level 1. Part of the phosphoribosylformylglycinamidine synthase complex involved in the purines biosynthetic pathway. Catalyzes the ATP-dependent conversion of formylglycinamide ribonucleotide (FGAR) and glutamine to yield formylglycinamidine ribonucleotide (FGAM) and glutamate. The FGAM synthase complex is composed of three subunits. PurQ produces an ammonia molecule by converting glutamine to glutamate. PurL transfers the ammonia molecule to FGAR to form FGAM in an ATP- dependent manner. PurS interacts with Pur
   6337..6354    +  CDS            9xHis (fragment): 9xHis affinity tag
   6364..6413    +  CDS            SET1 (fragment): solubility-enhancement tag derived from T7 phage gene 10B
   6421..6468    +  terminator     T7 terminator: transcription terminator for bacteriophage T7 RNA polymerase
