[The description below was written by a language model from this plasmid's Addgene catalogue record and pLannotate feature annotations shown in this document.]
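Description:
pJK610 is a bacterial expression plasmid built on the pET23a backbone (6,493 bp in total) for producing two subunits of formylglycinamidine ribonucleotide (FGAM) synthetase from Acetobacter aceti 1023. It is propagated in E. coli through a ColE1/pMB1-type origin and selected with ampicillin via the β-lactamase gene and its own promoter. An f1 phage origin is also present. The catalogue lists the plasmid as high copy. The feature annotation also detects a pBR322 bom region and a rop-like segment next to the origin, which is normally associated with lower copy number.

The payload is a fragment of the native operon cloned between NdeI and XhoI, carrying purQ (the glutaminase subunit) followed by purL (the large subunit). The depositor notes that the two genes overlap in a single operon. A single T7 promoter drives transcription, and the T7 gene 10 ribosome binding site serves purQ. purL has no promoter of its own and is presumably translated from the same message, which ends at the T7 terminator. PurQ is made untagged, while PurL is fused at its C-terminus to the backbone-encoded His6 tag, annotated by the software as a fragment of a longer His tag. The purQ and purL annotations are homology matches to cyanobacterial and Bacillus proteins and cover only part of purL. The short "SET1" hit downstream of the tag is probably a backbone sequence match rather than a functional fusion.

In the FGAM synthetase complex of purine biosynthesis, PurQ releases ammonia from glutamine and PurL uses it in the ATP-dependent conversion of FGAR to FGAM. The third subunit, PurS, is not encoded here. The construct suits co-expression in a host supplying T7 RNA polymerase and metal-affinity purification of PurL, possibly with associated PurQ.
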