Addgene plasmid #72531: pJK610
Purpose: Produces Acetobacter aceti 1023 formylglycinamidine ribonucleotide synthetase glutaminase subunit (AaPurQ); large subunit wutg C-terminal His6 tag (AaPurLH6)
Depositing lab: T. J. Kappock. Depositing organization: Purdue University.
Backbone
  Vector backbone: pET23a
  Backbone size w/o insert (bp): 3666
  Total vector size (bp): 6493
  Vector type: Bacterial Expression
Growth in bacteria
  Bacterial resistance: Ampicillin, 100 μg/mL
  Growth temperature: 37°C
  Growth strain: DH5alpha
  Copy number: High Copy
Gene/Insert 1
  Gene/Insert name: formylglycinamidine ribonucleotide synthetase, glutaminase subunit (alt names: purQ; AZ09_06385)
  Species: Acetobacter aceti 1023
  GenBank ID: KDE20460
  Promoter: T7
  Cloning method: Restriction Enzyme; 5′ cloning site NdeI (not destroyed); 3′ cloning site n/a (unknown if destroyed)
  Sequencing primers: 5′ T7 promoter; 3′ n/a
Gene/Insert 2
  Gene/Insert name: formylglycinamidine ribonucleotide synthetase, large subunit (alt names: purL; AZ09_06390)
  Species: Acetobacter aceti 1023
  GenBank ID: KDE20461
  Promoter: n/a
  Tag / fusion protein: 6xHis (C terminal on backbone)
  Cloning method: Restriction Enzyme; 5′ cloning site n/a (unknown if destroyed); 3′ cloning site XhoI (not destroyed)
  Sequencing primers: 5′ n/a; 3′ T7 terminator
Terms and licenses: Academic/Nonprofit Terms; Industry Terms: Not Available to Industry
Depositor comments: Two overlapping genes in one operon
How to cite: pJK610 was a gift from T. J. Kappock (Addgene plasmid # 72531 ; http://n2t.net/addgene:72531 ; RRID:Addgene_72531)
