>Addgene plasmid #72531 | pJK610 | addgene partial sequence | sequence record 135931 | T7 5'-TAATACGACTCACTATAGGG-3'
TTTTGTTTAACTTTAAGAAGGAGATATACATATGAAAGCAGCAATTATCGTATTCCCCGGTACCAACCGG
GAGCGCGATATGGCCATTGCCCTCAAGCGCGTTACAGGGCAGGCCCCGCGCATGATCTGGCACCATGAAA
CAGATCTGGGAGATACCGATCTAGTCGTGCTGCCAGGTGGTTTCAGCTATGGCGATTATCTGCGCTGTGG
TGCCATGGCAGCGCATTCTCCCATCATGGCGGCTATCAAAGCCTTTGCCCAAAAGGGTGGCCATATTTTG
GGTGTGTGCAACGGCTTCCAGATTTTAACGGAAACAGGGCTTCTGCCCGGTGCTCTGTTGCGCAACGCCA
ACCTGCGCTTTCTCTCTCAGGATTGCTACCTGAAGGTGGAAGCAGAGAACACACCTTTCACTCACAAGTG
GAAGAAGGGTGATGTTTTCCGCACCCCTCTGGCCCATGGTGATGGCAATTACACGGCAGATATCGCCACG
CTGGAACGGCTTGAAGGTGAAGGTCTTGTGGCTTTCCACTATGCCGATGCCAAAGGCAATGTGCAGGCTG
ATGATGCCATCAGCAACCCCAATGGCAGCATCAACAGCATTGCGGGTATTCTGAGCGAAAACAAACGCAT
TTGCGGCATGATGCCTCATCCAGAAGATCTGGTTGATCCTCTCATGGGTGGGGAAGATGGTCTGCCATTG
TTCCAAGGTCTGGTGGAGGCTGTAGTCCGGTGAATAAGCCTGTAACCGTTGATGAATCCCTTGCCCGTGA
ATTCGGGCTGACATCTGAGGAATACGGTCGTGTGCTGTCCATTATGGGCCGCACCCCCAGCCTGACAGAG
CTGGGCGTGTTCTCTGTGATGTGGTCGGAACACTGCTCCTACAAATCTTCCCGCAAGTGGCTGCGCACGC
TGCCAACCAAGGCGCCGTGGGTTATTCATGGCCCCGGTGAAAATGCTGGTGTGGTGGATATTGGGCAGGG
CTATGCCGCCATCTTCAAGATGGAAAGCCATAACCACCC
