>Addgene plasmid #72531 | pJK610 | addgene partial sequence | sequence record 135932 | T7term 5'-GCTAGTTATTGCTCAGCGG-3'
GGGCTTTGTTAGCAGCCGGATCTCAGTGGTGGTGGTGGTGGTGCTCGAGTGAGTTGCCCATCAGCATCGG
GAAAAATGCTTCATGGGCCGTTTTTAGGCGTGCTGCGGATATGGTGACGCCGCTGGGCAGAATCAAATCA
TTTCCGCCTGAGCGGGCAATAATGCGTGCAGGCACACCAGCTGCCTGAGCGCGTTCGCACAGGGCTTTGC
CGTTTGCTACACAAGCCAGATAGCGGGCCTGATCTTCACCAAACCAGAAGGCTTCTGGCCGGATACCGGA
ATCTGGGCTTTCCAGCTCACATCCAATGCCACTTGCCATCACCATTTCTGCGGCGGCAACCATAATGCCA
CCGTCAGCAATGTCATGGCATGCGGTAATGGTGCCATCCAGAATGGCGCTGCGTACAAAGTCACCATTGC
GTTTTTCGGCAACCAGATCGACCGGCGGCGGTGCACCAGCTTCCTGACCCAGAATTTCACGCAGCCAGAT
GGTCTGGCCGAGCTCACCCTTGGTTTCACCAATCAGCACCACGTCAGATTCTGGCTGCATGCCAAGGCCA
ACAGCCTTGTTCACATCATCCAGAACGCCCAAGGCGCCAATGGCGGGTGTGGGCAGAATGGCGGTGGTGG
AGCCATCTGGGTTTCGTGTTTCATTATAAAGAGACACGTTGCCGCTCACGACCGGGAAATCCAGCGCTGT
ACAGGCTTCCCCCATACCTTCAACCGCAGCCACAAACTGGCCCATGATTTCGGGTTTTTCCGGGTTGGCG
AAGTTCAGGTTATCCGTTACGGCCAGCGGGCGTGCGCCAGTAGCTGTTAGGTTACGCCATGCTTCTGCAA
CAGCTTGTGCGCCACCTGTTTTGGGGTCTGCCTGACAGTAACGCGGGGTGCAATCTGTGGTGATGGCCAG
ACCAATGTCTGTATCTTCCACCTTCACAATGGCAGCATCAGCAGCACCCGGAC
